Addgene plasmid #1962: pTPT
Depositing lab: Robert Kingston. Depositing organization: Massachusetts General Hospital. Publication: Mitotic inactivation of a human SWI/SNF chromatin remodeling complex. Sif S, Stukenberg PT, Kirschner MW, Kingston RE. Genes Dev 1998 Sep 15;12(18):2842-51. 10.1101/gad.12.18.2842 PubMed 9744861.
Backbone
  Vector backbone: pUC19M
  Backbone size w/o insert (bp): 2700
  Vector type: Bacterial Expression
Growth in bacteria
  Bacterial resistance: Ampicillin, 100 μg/mL
  Growth temperature: 37°C
  Growth strain: DH5alpha
  Copy number: High Copy
Gene/Insert
  Gene/Insert name: TPT
  Species: unknown
  Insert size (bp): 150
  Mutation: 2 copies of 20bp artificial nucleosome positioning sequence upstream of a TATA box
  Cloning method: Restriction Enzyme; 5′ cloning site MluI (not destroyed); 3′ cloning site EcoRI (not destroyed)
  Sequencing primers: 5′ M13 reverse?
Terms and licenses: Academic/Nonprofit Terms; Industry Terms: Not Available to Industry
Depositor comments: ds oligo containing 2 Shrader and Crothers GT phasing sequences at 5' end and a consensus TATA from AdMLP (about 45bp from 3' end) cloned into Mlu/Eco cut pUC19M. See sequence of insert under "Author's Map." Entered by Anthony Imbalzano. (kingston #868)
How to cite: pTPT was a gift from Robert Kingston (Addgene plasmid # 1962 ; http://n2t.net/addgene:1962 ; RRID:Addgene_1962)
