[The description below was written by a language model from this plasmid's Addgene catalogue record.]
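Description:
pTPT is a small, high-copy bacterial plasmid built on pUC19M, a roughly 2.7 kb pUC19-derived cloning backbone, and is selected with ampicillin. Although it is catalogued as a bacterial expression vector, the record describes no coding sequence, expression promoter or tag. The plasmid instead serves as a carrier for a short synthetic DNA fragment, and no feature table is available to confirm other backbone elements.

The insert, called TPT, is about 150 bp and was made as a double-stranded oligonucleotide cloned between the MluI and EcoRI sites, both of which remain intact so the fragment can be excised again. At its 5′ end it carries two copies of a 20 bp artificial nucleosome positioning (GT phasing) sequence. These repeats bias the rotational setting of DNA on a histone octamer. Downstream, about 45 bp from the 3′ end, lies a consensus TATA box taken from the adenovirus major late promoter. This arrangement places a defined TATA-binding protein recognition site at a predictable position and orientation on the surface of a reconstituted nucleosome. Because the sequence is synthetic, the species of origin is listed as unknown.

The associated publication concerns mitotic regulation of a human SWI/SNF chromatin remodeling complex. This suggests the fragment is used as a template for assembling positioned mononucleosomes in vitro, to assay remodeling activity and factor access to nucleosomal DNA, though the record does not spell out the specific assays.
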