>Addgene plasmid #1962 | pTPT | addgene partial sequence | sequence record 16933 | 1962 with M13R
GTTAGAGCCTGTAACTAGTCTGCAGGTTACCTAGGACTTCAGGCACCCAGGCTTCGTACATCAAGCTTCA
TCGGGGGCTATAAAAGGGGGTTCCTCGAGGTTCCCTGGGACACTGTCTAGAGAATTCACTGGCCGTCGTT
TTACAACGTCGTGACTGGGAAAACCCTGGCGTTACCCAACTTAATCGCCTTGCAGCACATCCCCCTTTCG
CCAGCTGGCGTAATAGCGAAGAGGCCCGCACCGATCGCCCTTCCCAACAGTTGCGCAGCCTGAATGGCGA
ATGGCGCCTGATGCGGTATTTTCTCCTTACGCATCTGTGCGGTATTTCACACCGCATATGGTGCACTCTC
AGTACAATCTGCTCTGATGCCGCATAGTTAAGCCAGCCCCGACACCCGCCAACACCCGCTGACGCGCCCT
GACGGGCTTGTCTGCTCCCGGCATCCGCTTACAGACAAGCTGTGACCGTCTCCGGGAGCTGCATGTGTCA
GAGGTTTTCACCGTCATCACCGAAACGCGCGAGACGAAAGGGCCTCGTGATACGCCTATTTTTATAGGTT
AATGTCATGATAATAATGGTTTCTTAGACGTCAGGTGGCACTTTTCGGGGAAATGTGCGCGGAACCCCTA
TTTGTTTATTTTTCTAAATACATTCAAATATGTATCCGCTCATGAGACAATAACCCTGATAAATGCTTCA
ATAATATTG
